Addgene plasmid #44765: pFSBC1
Depositing lab: Christopher Marx. Depositing organization: Harvard University. Publication: FREQ-Seq: a rapid, cost-effective, sequencing-based method to determine allele frequencies directly from mixed populations. Chubiz LM, Lee MC, Delaney NF, Marx CJ. PLoS One. 2012;7(10):e47959. doi: 10.1371/journal.pone.0047959. Epub 2012 Oct 31. PubMed 23118913.
Backbone
  Vector backbone: pUC19
Growth in bacteria
  Bacterial resistance: Ampicillin, 100 μg/mL
  Growth temperature: 37°C
  Growth strain: DH10B
  Copy number: High Copy
Gene/Insert
  Gene/Insert name: FREQ-Seq Barcode: AGCAAT
  Species: Synthetic
  Cloning method: Unknown
  Sequencing primers: 5′ pBR322ori-F
Terms and licenses: Academic/Nonprofit Terms; Industry Terms: Not Available to Industry
Depositor comments: These plasmids are used to generate bridging primers with Illumina-compatible barcodes for allele frequency sequencing (FREQ-Seq). Similar to RNA-Seq, the FREQ-Seq method can rapidly determine allele frequencies directly from mixed populations with minimal library preparation.
How to cite: pFSBC1 was a gift from Christopher Marx (Addgene plasmid # 44765 ; http://n2t.net/addgene:44765 ; RRID:Addgene_44765)
