[The description below was written by a language model from this plasmid's Addgene catalogue record and pLannotate feature annotations shown in this document.]
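Description:
pFSBC1 is a small, high-copy bacterial plasmid built on the pUC19 backbone and maintained in E. coli, recorded as 2,406 nt in the depositor's full sequence. It replicates from the ColE1/pMB1-type pUC origin and is selected with ampicillin through a β-lactamase (AmpR) gene driven by its native bla promoter. These two elements are the only intact functional features annotated. The remaining hits are short fragments of lacI, lacZα, the pBR322 bom region and rop, which look like backbone remnants or partial sequence matches rather than working genes. No complete lacZα cassette or lac promoter is annotated, so blue/white screening should not be assumed.

The payload is a short synthetic insert carrying one FREQ-Seq barcode, a six-nucleotide index. The automated feature table does not annotate this insert, so its exact position and flanking adapter content cannot be read from the record, and the cloning method is listed as unknown. There is no expression cassette, tag or reporter: the plasmid serves as a DNA template rather than an expression vector.

According to the depositor, plasmids of this type are used to generate bridging primers carrying Illumina-compatible barcodes for FREQ-Seq, a sequencing-based method that measures allele frequencies directly from mixed populations with minimal library preparation. The use of distinct barcodes presumably lets multiple samples be pooled and distinguished in a sequencing run, for example when tracking competing alleles in evolving or mixed microbial populations.
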