Features (pLannotate 1.2.2; 7 found; start..end, strand, type, name):
      1..93      +  CDS            lacI (fragment): lac repressor; lacI; The lac repressor binds to the lac operator to inhibit transcription in E. coli. This inhibition can be relieved by adding lactose or isopropyl-β-D-thiogalactopyranoside (IPTG).
    172..189     -  CDS            lacZα (fragment): LacZα fragment of β-galactosidase; lacZ fragment
    189..268     -  misc_feature   bom (fragment): basis of mobility region from pBR322
    370..405     -  CDS            rop (fragment): Rop protein, which maintains plasmids at low copy number; rop
    500..604     +  promoter       AmpR promoter: bla
    605..1465    +  CDS            AmpR: β-lactamase; bla; confers resistance to ampicillin, carbenicillin, and related antibiotics
   1636..2224    +  rep_origin     ori: high-copy-number ColE1/pMB1/pBR322/pUC origin of replication
>Addgene plasmid #44765 | pFSBC1 | depositor full sequence | sequence record 61373 | pFSBC1 sequence 2406 bps
GCGCCCAATACGCAAACCGCCTCTCCCCGCGCGTTGGCCGATTCATTAATGCAGCTGGCACGACAGGTTT
CCCGACTGGAAAGCGGGCAGTGAGCGCAACGCAATTAAAATGATACGGCGACCACCGAGATCTACACTCT
TTCCCTACACGACGCTCTTCCGATCTAGCAATGTAAAACGACGGCCAGTTACGCATCTGTGCGGTATTTC
ACACCGCATATGGTGCACTCTCAGTACAATCTGCTCTGATGCCGCATAGTTAAGCCAGCCCCGACACCCG
CCAACACCCGCTGACGCGCCCTGACGGGCTTGTCTGCTCCCGGCATCCGCTTACAGACAAGCTGTGACCG
TCTCCGGGAGCTGCATGTGTCAGAGGTTTTCACCGTCATCACCGAAACGCGCGAGACGAAAGGGCCTCGT
GATACGCCTATTTTTATAGGTTAATGTCATGATAATAATGGTTTCTTAGACGTCAGGTGGCACTTTTCGG
GGAAATGTGCGCGGAACCCCTATTTGTTTATTTTTCTAAATACATTCAAATATGTATCCGCTCATGAGAC
AATAACCCTGATAAATGCTTCAATAATATTGAAAAAGGAAGAGTATGAGTATTCAACATTTCCGTGTCGC
CCTTATTCCCTTTTTTGCGGCATTTTGCCTTCCTGTTTTTGCTCACCCAGAAACGCTGGTGAAAGTAAAA
GATGCTGAAGATCAGTTGGGTGCACGAGTGGGTTACATCGAACTGGATCTCAACAGCGGTAAGATCCTTG
AGAGTTTTCGCCCCGAAGAACGTTTTCCAATGATGAGCACTTTTAAAGTTCTGCTATGTGGCGCGGTATT
ATCCCGTATTGACGCCGGGCAAGAGCAACTCGGTCGCCGCATACACTATTCTCAGAATGACTTGGTTGAG
TACTCACCAGTCACAGAAAAGCATCTTACGGATGGCATGACAGTAAGAGAATTATGCAGTGCTGCCATAA
CCATGAGTGATAACACTGCGGCCAACTTACTTCTGACAACGATCGGAGGACCGAAGGAGCTAACCGCTTT
TTTGCACAACATGGGGGATCATGTAACTCGCCTTGATCGTTGGGAACCGGAGCTGAATGAAGCCATACCA
AACGACGAGCGTGACACCACGATGCCTGTAGCAATGGCAACAACGTTGCGCAAACTATTAACTGGCGAAC
TACTTACTCTAGCTTCCCGGCAACAATTAATAGACTGGATGGAGGCGGATAAAGTTGCAGGACCACTTCT
GCGCTCGGCCCTTCCGGCTGGCTGGTTTATTGCTGATAAATCTGGAGCCGGTGAGCGTGGGTCTCGCGGT
ATCATTGCAGCACTGGGGCCAGATGGTAAGCCCTCCCGTATCGTAGTTATCTACACGACGGGGAGTCAGG
CAACTATGGATGAACGAAATAGACAGATCGCTGAGATAGGTGCCTCACTGATTAAGCATTGGTAACTGTC
AGACCAAGTTTACTCATATATACTTTAGATTGATTTAAAACTTCATTTTTAATTTAAAAGGATCTAGGTG
AAGATCCTTTTTGATAATCTCATGACCAAAATCCCTTAACGTGAGTTTTCGTTCCACTGAGCGTCAGACC
CCGTAGAAAAGATCAAAGGATCTTCTTGAGATCCTTTTTTTCTGCGCGTAATCTGCTGCTTGCAAACAAA
AAAACCACCGCTACCAGCGGTGGTTTGTTTGCCGGATCAAGAGCTACCAACTCTTTTTCCGAAGGTAACT
GGCTTCAGCAGAGCGCAGATACCAAATACTGTTCTTCTAGTGTAGCCGTAGTTAGGCCACCACTTCAAGA
ACTCTGTAGCACCGCCTACATACCTCGCTCTGCTAATCCTGTTACCAGTGGCTGCTGCCAGTGGCGATAA
GTCGTGTCTTACCGGGTTGGACTCAAGACGATAGTTACCGGATAAGGCGCAGCGGTCGGGCTGAACGGGG
GGTTCGTGCACACAGCCCAGCTTGGAGCGAACGACCTACACCGAACTGAGATACCTACAGCGTGAGCTAT
GAGAAAGCGCCACGCTTCCCGAAGGGAGAAAGGCGGACAGGTATCCGGTAAGCGGCAGGGTCGGAACAGG
AGAGCGCACGAGGGAGCTTCCAGGGGGAAACGCCTGGTATCTTTATAGTCCTGTCGGGTTTCGCCACCTC
TGACTTGAGCGTCGATTTTTGTGATGCTCGTCAGGGGGGCGGAGCCTATGGAAAAACGCCAGCAACGCGG
CCTTTTTACGGTTCCTGGCCTTTTGCTGGCCTTTTGCTCACATGTTCTTTCCTGCGTTATCCCCTGATTC
TGTGGATAACCGTATTACCGCCTTTGAGTGAGCTGATACCGCTCGCCGCAGCCGAACGACCGAGCGCAGC
GAGTCAGTGAGCGAGGAAGCGGAAGA
