>Addgene plasmid #44765 | pFSBC1 | addgene partial sequence | sequence record 62992 | pBR322ori-F 5'-GGGAAACGCCTGGTATCTTT-3'
GATTTTTGTGATGCTCGTCAGGGGGGCGGAGCCTATGGAAAAACGCCAGCAACGCGGCCTTTTTACGGTT
CCTGGCCTTTTGCTGGCCTTTTGCTCACATGTTCTTTCCTGCGTTATCCCCTGATTCTGTGGATAACCGT
ATTACCGCCTTTGAGTGAGCTGATACCGCTCGCCGCAGCCTAACGACCGAGCGCAGCGAGTCAGTGAGCG
AGGAAGCGGAAGAGCGCCCAATACGCAAACCGCCTCTCCCCGCGCGTTGGCCGATTCATTAATGCAGCTG
GCACGACAGGTTTCCCGACTGGAAAGCGGGCAGTGAGCGCAACGCAATTAAAATGATACGGCGACCACCG
AGATCTACACTCTTTCCCTACACGACGCTCTTCCGATCTAGCAATGTAAAACGACGGCCAGTTACGCATC
TGTGCGGTATTTCACACCGCATATGGTGCACTCTCAGTACAATCTGCTCTGATGCCGCATAGTTAAGCCA
GCCCCGACACCCGCCAACACCCGCTGACGCGCCCTGACGGGCTTGTCTGCTCCCGGCATCCGCTTACAGA
CAAGCTGTGACCGTCTCCGGGAGCTGCATGTGTCAGAGGTTTTCACCGTCATCACCGAAACGCGCGAGAC
GAAAGGGCCTCGTGATACGCCTATTTTTATAGGTTAATGTCATGATAATAATGGTTTCTTAGACGTCAGG
TGGCACTTTTCGGGGAAATGTGCGCGGAACCCCTATTTGTTTATTTTTCTAAATACATTCAAATATGTAT
CCGCTCATGAGACAATAAC
